Addgene plasmid #116605: pHAGE-PIK3R1-S460_D464delSREYD
Purpose: Lentiviral expression of PIK3R1 S460_D464delSREYD
Depositing lab: Gordon Mills & Kenneth Scott. Depositing organization: Baylor College of Medicine. Publication: Systematic Functional Annotation of Somatic Mutations in Cancer. Ng PK, Li J, Jeong KJ, Shao S, Chen H, Tsang YH, Sengupta S, Wang Z, Bhavana VH, Tran R, Soewito S, Minussi DC, Moreno D, Kong K, Dogruluk T, Lu H, Gao J, Tokheim C, Zhou DC, Johnson AM, Zeng J, Ip CKM, Ju Z, Wester M, Yu S, Li Y, Vellano CP, Schultz N, Karchin R, Ding L, Lu Y, Cheung LWT, Chen K, Shaw KR, Meric-Bernstam F, Scott KL, Yi S, Sahni N, Liang H, Mills GB. Cancer Cell. 2018 Mar 12;33(3):450-462.e10. doi: 10.1016/j.ccell.2018.01.021. PubMed 29533785.
Backbone
  Vector backbone: pHAGE
  Vector type: Lentiviral
Growth in bacteria
  Bacterial resistance: Ampicillin, 100 μg/mL
  Growth temperature: 37°C
  Growth strain: Stbl3
  Copy number: High Copy
Gene/Insert
  Gene/Insert name: PIK3R1
  Species: H. sapiens (human)
  Mutation: S460_D464delSREYD
  Entrez Gene: PIK3R1 (a.k.a. AGM7, GRB1, IMD36, p85, p85-ALPHA, p85alpha)
  Cloning method: Gateway Cloning
Terms and licenses: Academic/Nonprofit Terms; Industry Terms: Not Available to Industry
How to cite: pHAGE-PIK3R1-S460_D464delSREYD was a gift from Gordon Mills & Kenneth Scott (Addgene plasmid # 116605 ; http://n2t.net/addgene:116605 ; RRID:Addgene_116605)
