[The description below was written by a language model from this plasmid's Addgene catalogue record and the feature table of its GenBank file.]
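Description:
pHAGE-PIK3R1-S460_D464delSREYD is a 10.7 kb HIV-1-based lentiviral expression plasmid built on the pHAGE backbone, carrying a mutant allele of human PIK3R1, the gene for the p85-alpha regulatory subunit of PI3-kinase. The mutation is an in-frame deletion of five residues (SREYD, positions 460–464). In bacteria the plasmid is maintained by a high-copy ColE1/pUC-type origin and selected with ampicillin through the bla gene. A recombination-deficient strain is recorded for propagation, as is usual for LTR-containing vectors.

The viral portion runs from a full-length LTR at the 5' end (labelled as a 3' LTR by the automated annotation) through the Psi packaging signal, the Rev response element and the cPPT/CTS. It ends in a U3-deleted, self-inactivating 3' LTR, so packaging functions must be supplied in trans. Within this frame, the human EF-1-alpha promoter with its first intron drives a bicistronic transcript. The PIK3R1 open reading frame was introduced by Gateway cloning and sits between attB1 and attB2 sites. An HA epitope is annotated immediately after attB1, at the start of the insert region, and a V5 tag lies downstream of attB2. The insert CDS itself is not annotated, so the record does not establish whether the V5 tag is translated in frame with the protein. An EMCV IRES then directs translation of EGFP from the same mRNA, marking transduced cells, and a WPRE enhances transcript expression.

The construct comes from a collection made for systematic functional annotation of somatic cancer mutations. It is suited to stable expression of this PIK3R1 variant in mammalian cells, with GFP-based tracking or sorting, to assess the variant's functional consequences.
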