LOCUS       Exported 10696 bp ds-DNA circular SYN 13-MAY-2021
DEFINITION  Lentiviral expression of PIK3R1 S460_D464delSREYD.
ACCESSION   .
VERSION     .
KEYWORDS    pHAGE-PIK3R1-S460_D464delSREYD
SOURCE      synthetic DNA construct
  ORGANISM  synthetic DNA construct
REFERENCE   1 (bases 1 to 10696)
  AUTHORS   Ng PK, Li J, Jeong KJ, Shao S, Chen H, Tsang YH, Sengupta S, Wang Z,
            Bhavana VH, Tran R, Soewito S, Minussi DC, Moreno D, Kong K,
            Dogruluk T, Lu H, Gao J, Tokheim C, Zhou DC, Johnson AM, Zeng J, Ip
            CKM, Ju Z, Wester M, Yu S, Li Y, Vellano CP, Schultz N, Karchin R,
            Ding L, Lu Y, Cheung LWT, Chen K, Shaw KR, Meric-Bernstam F, Scott
            KL, Yi S, Sahni N, Liang H, Mills GB
  TITLE     Systematic Functional Annotation of Somatic Mutations in Cancer.
  JOURNAL   Cancer Cell. 2018 Mar 12;33(3):450-462.e10. doi:
            10.1016/j.ccell.2018.01.021.
  PUBMED    29533785
REFERENCE   2 (bases 1 to 10696)
  AUTHORS   .
  TITLE     Direct Submission
  JOURNAL   Exported May 13, 2021 from SnapGene Server 1.1.58
            http://www.snapgene.com
FEATURES             Location/Qualifiers
     source          1..10696
                     /organism="synthetic DNA construct"
                     /mol_type="other DNA"
     LTR             1..634
                     /label=3' LTR
                     /note="3' long terminal repeat (LTR) from HIV-1"
     misc_feature    681..806
                     /label=HIV-1 Psi
                     /note="packaging signal of human immunodeficiency virus
                     type 1"
     misc_feature    1303..1536
                     /label=RRE
                     /note="The Rev response element (RRE) of HIV-1 allows for
                     Rev-dependent mRNA export from the nucleus to the
                     cytoplasm."
     CDS             1721..1765
                     /codon_start=1
                     /product="antigenic peptide corresponding to amino acids
                     655 to 669 of the HIV envelope protein gp41 (Lutje Hulsik
                     et al., 2013)"
                     /label=gp41 peptide
                     /note="recognized by the 2H10 single-chain llama nanobody"
                     /translation="KNEQELLELDKWASL"
     misc_feature    2058..2175
                     /label=cPPT/CTS
                     /note="central polypurine tract and central termination
                     sequence of HIV-1"
     promoter        2223..3401
                     /label=EF-1-alpha promoter
                     /note="strong constitutive promoter for human elongation
                     factor EF-1-alpha"
     intron          2454..3392
                     /label=EF-1-alpha intron A
                     /note="intron upstream of the start codon of human
                     EF-1-alpha"
     primer_bind     3349..3369
                     /label=EF1a-F
                     /note="Human elongation factor-1a promoter, forward primer"
     protein_bind    3421..3445
                     /gene="mutant version of attB"
                     /label=attB1
                     /bound_moiety="BP Clonase(TM)"
                     /note="recombination site for the Gateway(R) BP reaction"
     CDS             3451..3477
                     /codon_start=1
                     /product="HA (human influenza hemagglutinin) epitope tag"
                     /label=HA
                     /translation="YPYDVPDYA"
     protein_bind    complement(5633..5657)
                     /gene="mutant version of attB"
                     /label=attB2
                     /bound_moiety="BP Clonase(TM)"
                     /note="recombination site for the Gateway(R) BP reaction"
     CDS             5710..5751
                     /codon_start=1
                     /product="epitope tag from simian virus 5"
                     /label=V5 tag
                     /translation="GKPIPNPLLGLDST"
     misc_feature    5772..6339
                     /label=IRES
                     /note="internal ribosome entry site (IRES) of the
                     encephalomyocarditis virus (EMCV)"
     misc_feature    5789..6341
                     /label=IRES
                     /note="internal ribosome entry site (IRES) of the
                     encephalomyocarditis virus (EMCV)"
     primer_bind     complement(5933..5950)
                     /label=IRES reverse
                     /note="IRES internal ribosome entry site, reverse primer.
                     Also called pCDH-rev"
     primer_bind     6160..6179
                     /label=IRES-F
                     /note="IRES internal ribosome entry site, forward primer"
     CDS             6353..7072
                     /codon_start=1
                     /product="the original enhanced GFP (Yang et al., 1996)"
                     /label=EGFP
                     /note="mammalian codon-optimized"
                     /translation="MVSKGEELFTGVVPILVELDGDVNGHKFSVSGEGEGDATYGKLTL
                     KFICTTGKLPVPWPTLVTTLTYGVQCFSRYPDHMKQHDFFKSAMPEGYVQERTIFFKDD
                     GNYKTRAEVKFEGDTLVNRIELKGIDFKEDGNILGHKLEYNYNSHNVYIMADKQKNGIK
                     VNFKIRHNIEDGSVQLADHYQQNTPIGDGPVLLPDNHYLSTQSALSKDPNEKRDHMVLL
                     EFVTAAGITLGMDELYK"
     CDS             6353..7069
                     /codon_start=1
                     /product="enhanced GFP"
                     /label=EGFP
                     /translation="MVSKGEELFTGVVPILVELDGDVNGHKFSVSGEGEGDATYGKLTL
                     KFICTTGKLPVPWPTLVTTLTYGVQCFSRYPDHMKQHDFFKSAMPEGYVQERTIFFKDD
                     GNYKTRAEVKFEGDTLVNRIELKGIDFKEDGNILGHKLEYNYNSHNVYIMADKQKNGIK
                     VNFKIRHNIEDGSVQLADHYQQNTPIGDGPVLLPDNHYLSTQSALSKDPNEKRDHMVLL
                     EFVTAAGITLGMDELYK"
     primer_bind     complement(6398..6419)
                     /label=EGFP-N
                     /note="EGFP, reverse primer"
     primer_bind     complement(6659..6678)
                     /label=EXFP-R
                     /note="For distinguishing EGFP variants, reverse primer"
     primer_bind     7006..7027
                     /label=EGFP-C
                     /note="EGFP, forward primer"
     misc_feature    7086..7674
                     /label=WPRE
                     /note="woodchuck hepatitis virus posttranscriptional
                     regulatory element"
     primer_bind     complement(7139..7159)
                     /label=WPRE-R
                     /note="WPRE, reverse primer"
     CDS             complement(7557..7568)
                     /codon_start=1
                     /product="Factor Xa recognition and cleavage site"
                     /label=Factor Xa site
                     /translation="IEGR"
     LTR             7749..7982
                     /label=3' LTR (Delta-U3)
                     /note="self-inactivating 3' long terminal repeat (LTR) from
                     HIV-1"
     primer_bind     complement(8101..8119)
                     /label=pBRforEco
                     /note="pBR322 vectors, upsteam of EcoRI site, forward
                     primer"
     promoter        8187..8291
                     /gene="bla"
                     /label=AmpR promoter
     CDS             8292..9152
                     /codon_start=1
                     /gene="bla"
                     /product="beta-lactamase"
                     /label=AmpR
                     /note="confers resistance to ampicillin, carbenicillin, and
                     related antibiotics"
                     /translation="MSIQHFRVALIPFFAAFCLPVFAHPETLVKVKDAEDQLGARVGYI
                     ELDLNSGKILESFRPEERFPMMSTFKVLLCGAVLSRVDAGQEQLGRRIHYSQNDLVEYS
                     PVTEKHLTDGMTVRELCSAAITMSDNTAANLLLTTIGGPKELTAFLHNMGDHVTRLDRW
                     EPELNEAIPNDERDTTMPVAMATTLRKLLTGELLTLASRQQLIDWMEADKVAGPLLRSA
                     LPAGWFIADKSGAGERGSRGIIAALGPDGKPSRIVVIYTTGSQATMDERNRQIAEIGAS
                     LIKHW"
     primer_bind     complement(8510..8529)
                     /label=Amp-R
                     /note="Ampicillin resistance gene, reverse primer"
     rep_origin      9323..9911
                     /direction=RIGHT
                     /label=ori
                     /note="high-copy-number ColE1/pMB1/pBR322/pUC origin of
                     replication"
     primer_bind     9812..9831
                     /label=pBR322ori-F
                     /note="pBR322 origin, forward primer"
     primer_bind     10065..10082
                     /label=L4440
                     /note="L4440 vector, forward primer"
     primer_bind     10174..10193
                     /label=SV40pro-F
                     /note="SV40 promoter/origin, forward primer"
     protein_bind    10322..10343
                     /label=CAP binding site
                     /bound_moiety="E. coli catabolite activator protein"
                     /note="CAP binding activates transcription in the presence
                     of cAMP."
     promoter        10358..10388
                     /label=lac promoter
                     /note="promoter for the E. coli lac operon"
     protein_bind    10396..10412
                     /label=lac operator
                     /bound_moiety="lac repressor encoded by lacI"
                     /note="The lac repressor binds to the lac operator to
                     inhibit transcription in E. coli. This inhibition can be
                     relieved by adding lactose or
                     isopropyl-beta-D-thiogalactopyranoside (IPTG)."
     primer_bind     10401..10423
                     /label=M13/pUC Reverse
                     /note="In lacZ gene"
     primer_bind     10420..10436
                     /label=M13 rev
                     /note="common sequencing primer, one of multiple similar
                     variants"
     primer_bind     10420..10436
                     /label=M13 Reverse
                     /note="In lacZ gene. Also called M13-rev"
     primer_bind     10486..10505
                     /label=EBV-rev
                     /note="SV40 polyA terminator, reverse primer"
ORIGIN
        1 tggaagggct aattcactcc caaagaagac aagatatcct tgatctgtgg atctaccaca
       61 cacaaggcta cttccctgat tagcagaact acacaccagg gccaggggtc agatatccac
      121 tgacctttgg atggtgctac aagctagtac cagttgagcc agataaggta gaagaggcca
      181 ataaaggaga gaacaccagc ttgttacacc ctgtgagcct gcatgggatg gatgacccgg
      241 agagagaagt gttagagtgg aggtttgaca gccgcctagc atttcatcac gtggcccgag
      301 agctgcatcc ggagtacttc aagaactgct gatatcgagc ttgctacaag ggactttccg
      361 ctggggactt tccagggagg cgtggcctgg gcgggactgg ggagtggcga gccctcagat
      421 cctgcatata agcagctgct ttttgcctgt actgggtctc tctggttaga ccagatctga
      481 gcctgggagc tctctggcta actagggaac ccactgctta agcctcaata aagcttgcct
      541 tgagtgcttc aagtagtgtg tgcccgtctg ttgtgtgact ctggtaacta gagatccctc
      601 agaccctttt agtcagtgtg gaaaatctct agcagtggcg cccgaacagg gacttgaaag
      661 cgaaagggaa accagaggag ctctctcgac gcaggactcg gcttgctgaa gcgcgcacgg
      721 caagaggcga ggggcggcga ctggtgagta cgccaaaaat tttgactagc ggaggctaga
      781 aggagagaga tgggtgcgag agcgtcagta ttaagcgggg gagaattaga tcgcgatggg
      841 aaaaaattcg gttaaggcca gggggaaaga aaaaatataa attaaaacat atagtatggg
      901 caagcaggga gctagaacga ttcgcagtta atcctggcct gttagaaaca tcagaaggct
      961 gtagacaaat actgggacag ctacaaccat cccttcagac aggatcagaa gaacttagat
     1021 cattatataa tacagtagca accctctatt gtgtgcatca aaggatagag ataaaagaca
     1081 ccaaggaagc tttagacaag atagaggaag agcaaaacaa aagtaagacc accgcacagc
     1141 aagcggccgg ccgctgatct tcagacctgg aggaggagat atgagggaca attggagaag
     1201 tgaattatat aaatataaag tagtaaaaat tgaaccatta ggagtagcac ccaccaaggc
     1261 aaagagaaga gtggtgcaga gagaaaaaag agcagtggga ataggagctt tgttccttgg
     1321 gttcttggga gcagcaggaa gcactatggg cgcagcgtca atgacgctga cggtacaggc
     1381 cagacaatta ttgtctggta tagtgcagca gcagaacaat ttgctgaggg ctattgaggc
     1441 gcaacagcat ctgttgcaac tcacagtctg gggcatcaag cagctccagg caagaatcct
     1501 ggctgtggaa agatacctaa aggatcaaca gctcctgggg atttggggtt gctctggaaa
     1561 actcatttgc accactgctg tgccttggaa tgctagttgg agtaataaat ctctggaaca
     1621 gatttggaat cacacgacct ggatggagtg ggacagagaa attaacaatt acacaagctt
     1681 aatacactcc ttaattgaag aatcgcaaaa ccagcaagaa aagaatgaac aagaattatt
     1741 ggaattagat aaatgggcaa gtttgtggaa ttggtttaac ataacaaatt ggctgtggta
     1801 tataaaatta ttcataatga tagtaggagg cttggtaggt ttaagaatag tttttgctgt
     1861 actttctata gtgaatagag ttaggcaggg atattcacca ttatcgtttc agacccacct
     1921 cccaaccccg aggggacccg acaggcccga aggaatagaa gaagaaggtg gagagagaga
     1981 cagagacaga tccattcgat tagtgaacgg atctcgacgg tatcgccgaa ttcacaaatg
     2041 gcagtattca tccacaattt taaaagaaaa ggggggattg gggggtacag tgcaggggaa
     2101 agaatagtag acataatagc aacagacata caaactaaag aattacaaaa acaaattaca
     2161 aaaattcaaa attttcgggt ttattacagg gacagcagag atccagtttg gactagtcgt
     2221 gaggctccgg tgcccgtcag tgggcagagc gcacatcgcc cacagtcccc gagaagttgg
     2281 ggggaggggt cggcaattga accggtgcct agagaaggtg gcgcggggta aactgggaaa
     2341 gtgatgtcgt gtactggctc cgcctttttc ccgagggtgg gggagaaccg tatataagtg
     2401 cagtagtcgc cgtgaacgtt ctttttcgca acgggtttgc cgccagaaca caggtaagtg
     2461 ccgtgtgtgg ttcccgcggg cctggcctct ttacgggtta tggcccttgc gtgccttgaa
     2521 ttacttccac ctggctgcag tacgtgattc ttgatcccga gcttcgggtt ggaagtgggt
     2581 gggagagttc gaggccttgc gcttaaggag ccccttcgcc tcgtgcttga gttgaggcct
     2641 ggcctgggcg ctggggccgc cgcgtgcgaa tctggtggca ccttcgcgcc tgtctcgctg
     2701 ctttcgataa gtctctagcc atttaaaatt tttgatgacc tgctgcgacg ctttttttct
     2761 ggcaagatag tcttgtaaat gcgggccaag atctgcacac tggtatttcg gtttttgggg
     2821 ccgcgggcgg cgacggggcc cgtgcgtccc agcgcacatg ttcggcgagg cggggcctgc
     2881 gagcgcggcc accgagaatc ggacgggggt agtctcaagc tggccggcct gctctggtgc
     2941 ctggcctcgc gccgccgtgt atcgccccgc cctgggcggc aaggctggcc cggtcggcac
     3001 cagttgcgtg agcggaaaga tggccgcttc ccggccctgc tgcagggagc tcaaaatgga
     3061 ggacgcggcg ctcgggagag cgggcgggtg agtcacccac acaaaggaaa agggcctttc
     3121 cgtcctcagc cgtcgcttca tgtgactcca cggagtaccg ggcgccgtcc aggcacctcg
     3181 attagttctc gagcttttgg agtacgtcgt ctttaggttg gggggagggg ttttatgcga
     3241 tggagtttcc ccacactgag tgggtggaga ctgaagttag gccagcttgg cacttgatgt
     3301 aattctcctt ggaatttgcc ctttttgagt ttggatcttg gttcattctc aagcctcaga
     3361 cagtggttca aagttttttt cttccatttc aggtgtcgtg aagcggccct gcagatatca
     3421 acaagtttgt acaaaaaagt tggcatggtt tacccatacg atgttccaga ttacgctagt
     3481 gctgaggggt accagtacag agcgctgtat gattataaaa aggaaagaga agaagatatt
     3541 gacttgcact tgggtgacat attgactgtg aataaagggt ccttagtagc tcttggattc
     3601 agtgatggac aggaagccag gcctgaagaa attggctggt taaatggcta taatgaaacc
     3661 acaggggaaa ggggggactt tccgggaact tatgtagaat atattggaag gaaaaaaatc
     3721 tcgcctccca caccaaagcc ccggccacct cggcctcttc ctgttgcacc aggttcttcg
     3781 aaaactgaag cagatgttga acaacaagct ttgactctcc cggatcttgc agagcagttt
     3841 gcccctcctg acattgcccc gcctcttctt atcaagctcg tggaagccat tgaaaagaaa
     3901 ggtctggaat gttcaactct atacagaaca cagagctcca gcaacctggc agaattacga
     3961 cagcttcttg attgtgatac accctccgtg gacttggaaa tgatcgatgt gcacgttttg
     4021 gctgacgctt tcaaacgcta tctcctggac ttaccaaatc ctgtcattcc agcagccgtt
     4081 tacagtgaaa tgatttcttt agctccagaa gtacaaagct ccgaagaata tattcagcta
     4141 ttgaagaagc ttattaggtc gcctagcata cctcatcagt attggcttac gcttcagtat
     4201 ttgttaaaac atttcttcaa gctctctcaa acctccagca aaaatctgtt gaatgcaaga
     4261 gtactctctg aaattttcag ccctatgctt ttcagattct cagcagccag ctctgataat
     4321 actgaaaacc tcataaaagt tatagaaatt ttaatctcaa ctgaatggaa tgaacgacag
     4381 cctgcaccag cactgcctcc taaaccacca aaacctacta ctgtagccaa caacggtatg
     4441 aataacaata tgtccttaca agatgctgaa tggtactggg gagatatctc gagggaagaa
     4501 gtgaatgaaa aacttcgaga tacagcagac gggacctttt tggtacgaga tgcgtctact
     4561 aaaatgcatg gtgattatac tcttacacta aggaaagggg gaaataacaa attaatcaaa
     4621 atatttcatc gagatgggaa atatggcttc tctgacccat taaccttcag ttctgtggtt
     4681 gaattaataa accactaccg gaatgaatct ctagctcagt ataatcccaa attggatgtg
     4741 aaattacttt atccagtatc caaataccaa caggatcaag ttgtcaaaga agataatatt
     4801 gaagctgtag ggaaaaaatt acatgaatat aacactcagt ttcaagaaaa aagattatat
     4861 gaagaatata cccgcacatc ccaggaaatc caaatgaaaa ggacagctat tgaagcattt
     4921 aatgaaacca taaaaatatt tgaagaacag tgccagaccc aagagcggta cagcaaagaa
     4981 tacatagaaa agtttaaacg tgaaggcaat gagaaagaaa tacaaaggat tatgcataat
     5041 tatgataagt tgaagtctcg aatcagtgaa attattgaca gtagaagaag attggaagaa
     5101 gacttgaaga agcaggcagc tgagtatcga gaaattgaca aacgtatgaa cagcattaaa
     5161 ccagacctta tccagctgag aaagacgaga gaccaatact tgatgtggtt gactcaaaaa
     5221 ggtgttcggc aaaagaagtt gaacgagtgg ttgggcaatg aaaacactga agaccaatat
     5281 tcactggtgg aagatgatga agatttgccc catcatgatg agaagacatg gaatgttgga
     5341 agcagcaacc gaaacaaagc tgaaaacctg ttgcgaggga agcgagatgg cacttttctt
     5401 gtccgggaga gcagtaaaca gggctgctat gcctgctctg tagtggtgga cggcgaagta
     5461 aagcattgtg tcataaacaa aacagcaact ggctatggct ttgccgagcc ctataacttg
     5521 tacagctctc tgaaagaact ggtgctacat taccaacaca cctcccttgt gcagcacaac
     5581 gactccctca atgtcacact agcctaccca gtatatgcac agcagaggcg atgcccaact
     5641 ttcttgtaca aagtggttga tatccagcac agtggcggcc gctcgagtct agagggcccg
     5701 cggttcgaag gtaagcctat ccctaaccct ctcctcggtc tcgattctac gcgtaccggt
     5761 tagtaatgag atccctcccc cccccctaac gttactggcc gaagccgctt ggaataaggc
     5821 cggtgtgcgt ttgtctatat gttattttcc accatattgc cgtcttttgg caatgtgagg
     5881 gcccggaaac ctggccctgt cttcttgacg agcattccta ggggtctttc ccctctcgcc
     5941 aaaggaatgc aaggtctgtt gaatgtcgtg aaggaagcag ttcctctgga agcttcttga
     6001 agacaaacaa cgtctgtagc gaccctttgc aggcagcgga accccccacc tggcgacagg
     6061 tgcctctgcg gccaaaagcc acgtgtataa gatacacctg caaaggcggc acaaccccag
     6121 tgccacgttg tgagttggat agttgtggaa agagtcaaat ggctctcctc aagcgtattc
     6181 aacaaggggc tgaaggatgc ccagaaggta ccccattgta tgggatctga tctggggcct
     6241 cggtgcacat gctttacatg tgtttagtcg aggttaaaaa aacgtctagg ccccccgaac
     6301 cacggggacg tggttttcct ttgaaaaaca cgatgataat atggccacac atatggtgag
     6361 caagggcgag gagctgttca ccggggtggt gcccatcctg gtcgagctgg acggcgacgt
     6421 aaacggccac aagttcagcg tgtccggcga gggcgagggc gatgccacct acggcaagct
     6481 gaccctgaag ttcatctgca ccaccggcaa gctgcccgtg ccctggccca ccctcgtgac
     6541 caccctgacc tacggcgtgc agtgcttcag ccgctacccc gaccacatga agcagcacga
     6601 cttcttcaag tccgccatgc ccgaaggcta cgtccaggag cgcaccatct tcttcaagga
     6661 cgacggcaac tacaagaccc gcgccgaggt gaagttcgag ggcgacaccc tggtgaaccg
     6721 catcgagctg aagggcatcg acttcaagga ggacggcaac atcctggggc acaagctgga
     6781 gtacaactac aacagccaca acgtctatat catggccgac aagcagaaga acggcatcaa
     6841 ggtgaacttc aagatccgcc acaacatcga ggacggcagc gtgcagctcg ccgaccacta
     6901 ccagcagaac acccccatcg gcgacggccc cgtgctgctg cccgacaacc actacctgag
     6961 cacccagtcc gccctgagca aagaccccaa cgagaagcgc gatcacatgg tcctgctgga
     7021 gttcgtgacc gccgccggga tcactctcgg catggacgag ctgtacaagt aaatcgatag
     7081 atcctaatca acctctggat tacaaaattt gtgaaagatt gactggtatt cttaactatg
     7141 ttgctccttt tacgctatgt ggatacgctg ctttaatgcc tttgtatcat gctattgctt
     7201 cccgtatggc tttcattttc tcctccttgt ataaatcctg gttgctgtct ctttatgagg
     7261 agttgtggcc cgttgtcagg caacgtggcg tggtgtgcac tgtgtttgct gacgcaaccc
     7321 ccactggttg gggcattgcc accacctgtc agctcctttc cgggactttc gctttccccc
     7381 tccctattgc cacggcggaa ctcatcgccg cctgccttgc ccgctgctgg acaggggctc
     7441 ggctgttggg cactgacaat tccgtggtgt tgtcggggaa atcatcgtcc tttccttggc
     7501 tgctcgcctg tgttgccacc tggattctgc gcgggacgtc cttctgctac gtcccttcgg
     7561 ccctcaatcc agcggacctt ccttcccgcg gcctgctgcc ggctctgcgg cctcttccgc
     7621 gtcttcgcct tcgccctcag acgagtcgga tctccctttg ggccgcctcc ccgcctgaga
     7681 tcctttaaga ccaatgactt acaaggcagc tgtagatctt agccactttt taaaagaaaa
     7741 ggggggactg gaagggctaa ttcactccca acgaagacaa gatctgcttt ttgcttgtac
     7801 tgggtctctc tggttagacc agatctgagc ctgggagctc tctggctaac tagggaaccc
     7861 actgcttaag cctcaataaa gcttgccttg agtgcttcaa gtagtgtgtg cccgtctgtt
     7921 gtgtgactct ggtaactaga gatccctcag acccttttag tcagtgtgga aaatctctag
     7981 cagtagtagt tcatgtcatc ttattattca gtatttataa cttgcaaaga aatgaatatc
     8041 agagagtgag aggcccgggt taattaagga aagggctaga tcattcttga agacgaaagg
     8101 gcctcgtgat acgcctattt ttataggtta atgtcatgat aataatggtt tcttagacgt
     8161 caggtggcac ttttcgggga aatgtgcgcg gaacccctat ttgtttattt ttctaaatac
     8221 attcaaatat gtatccgctc atgagacaat aaccctgata aatgcttcaa taatattgaa
     8281 aaaggaagag tatgagtatt caacatttcc gtgtcgccct tattcccttt tttgcggcat
     8341 tttgccttcc tgtttttgct cacccagaaa cgctggtgaa agtaaaagat gctgaagatc
     8401 agttgggtgc acgagtgggt tacatcgaac tggatctcaa cagcggtaag atccttgaga
     8461 gttttcgccc cgaagaacgt tttccaatga tgagcacttt taaagttctg ctatgtggcg
     8521 cggtattatc ccgtgttgac gccgggcaag agcaactcgg tcgccgcata cactattctc
     8581 agaatgactt ggttgagtac tcaccagtca cagaaaagca tcttacggat ggcatgacag
     8641 taagagaatt atgcagtgct gccataacca tgagtgataa cactgcggcc aacttacttc
     8701 tgacaacgat cggaggaccg aaggagctaa ccgctttttt gcacaacatg ggggatcatg
     8761 taactcgcct tgatcgttgg gaaccggagc tgaatgaagc cataccaaac gacgagcgtg
     8821 acaccacgat gcctgtagca atggcaacaa cgttgcgcaa actattaact ggcgaactac
     8881 ttactctagc ttcccggcaa caattaatag actggatgga ggcggataaa gttgcaggac
     8941 cacttctgcg ctcggccctt ccggctggct ggtttattgc tgataaatct ggagccggtg
     9001 agcgtgggtc tcgcggtatc attgcagcac tggggccaga tggtaagccc tcccgtatcg
     9061 tagttatcta cacgacgggg agtcaggcaa ctatggatga acgaaataga cagatcgctg
     9121 agataggtgc ctcactgatt aagcattggt aactgtcaga ccaagtttac tcatatatac
     9181 tttagattga tttaaaactt catttttaat ttaaaaggat ctaggtgaag atcctttttg
     9241 ataatctcat gaccaaaatc ccttaacgtg agttttcgtt ccactgagcg tcagaccccg
     9301 tagaaaagat caaaggatct tcttgagatc ctttttttct gcgcgtaatc tgctgcttgc
     9361 aaacaaaaaa accaccgcta ccagcggtgg tttgtttgcc ggatcaagag ctaccaactc
     9421 tttttccgaa ggtaactggc ttcagcagag cgcagatacc aaatactgtt cttctagtgt
     9481 agccgtagtt aggccaccac ttcaagaact ctgtagcacc gcctacatac ctcgctctgc
     9541 taatcctgtt accagtggct gctgccagtg gcgataagtc gtgtcttacc gggttggact
     9601 caagacgata gttaccggat aaggcgcagc ggtcgggctg aacggggggt tcgtgcacac
     9661 agcccagctt ggagcgaacg acctacaccg aactgagata cctacagcgt gagctatgag
     9721 aaagcgccac gcttcccgaa gggagaaagg cggacaggta tccggtaagc ggcagggtcg
     9781 gaacaggaga gcgcacgagg gagcttccag ggggaaacgc ctggtatctt tatagtcctg
     9841 tcgggtttcg ccacctctga cttgagcgtc gatttttgtg atgctcgtca ggggggcgga
     9901 gcctatggaa aaacgccagc aacgcggcct ttttacggtt cctggccttt tgctggcctt
     9961 ttgctcacat gttctttcct gcgttatccc ctgattctgt ggataaccgt attaccgcct
    10021 ttgagtgagc tgataccgct cgccgcagcc gaacgaccga gcgcagcgag tcagtgagcg
    10081 aggaagcgga agagcgccca atacgcaaac cgcctctccc cgcgcgttgg ccgattcatt
    10141 aatgcagcaa gctcatggct gactaatttt ttttatttat gcagaggccg aggccgcctc
    10201 ggcctctgag ctattccaga agtagtgagg aggctttttt ggaggcctag gcttttgcaa
    10261 aaagctcccc gtggcacgac aggtttcccg actggaaagc gggcagtgag cgcaacgcaa
    10321 ttaatgtgag ttagctcact cattaggcac cccaggcttt acactttatg cttccggctc
    10381 gtatgttgtg tggaattgtg agcggataac aatttcacac aggaaacagc tatgacatga
    10441 ttacgaattt cacaaataaa gcattttttt cactgcattc tagttgtggt ttgtccaaac
    10501 tcatcaatgt atcttatcat gtctggatca actggataac tcaagctaac caaaatcatc
    10561 ccaaacttcc caccccatac cctattacca ctgccaatta cctgtggttt catttactct
    10621 aaacctgtga ttcctctgaa ttattttcat tttaaagaaa ttgtatttgt taaatatgta
    10681 ctacaaactt agtagt
//
