>Addgene plasmid #116605 | pHAGE-PIK3R1-S460_D464delSREYD | depositor partial sequence | sequence record 219480 | insert
ATGAGTGCTGAGGGGTACCAGTACAGAGCGCTGTATGATTATAAAAAGGAAAGAGAAGAAGATATTGACT
TGCACTTGGGTGACATATTGACTGTGAATAAAGGGTCCTTAGTAGCTCTTGGATTCAGTGATGGACAGGA
AGCCAGGCCTGAAGAAATTGGCTGGTTAAATGGCTATAATGAAACCACAGGGGAAAGGGGGGACTTTCCG
GGAACTTATGTAGAATATATTGGAAGGAAAAAAATCTCGCCTCCCACACCAAAGCCCCGGCCACCTCGGC
CTCTTCCTGTTGCACCAGGTTCTTCGAAAACTGAAGCAGATGTTGAACAACAAGCTTTGACTCTCCCGGA
TCTTGCAGAGCAGTTTGCCCCTCCTGACATTGCCCCGCCTCTTCTTATCAAGCTCGTGGAAGCCATTGAA
AAGAAAGGTCTGGAATGTTCAACTCTATACAGAACACAGAGCTCCAGCAACCTGGCAGAATTACGACAGC
TTCTTGATTGTGATACACCCTCCGTGGACTTGGAAATGATCGATGTGCACGTTTTGGCTGACGCTTTCAA
ACGCTATCTCCTGGACTTACCAAATCCTGTCATTCCAGCAGCCGTTTACAGTGAAATGATTTCTTTAGCT
CCAGAAGTACAAAGCTCCGAAGAATATATTCAGCTATTGAAGAAGCTTATTAGGTCGCCTAGCATACCTC
ATCAGTATTGGCTTACGCTTCAGTATTTGTTAAAACATTTCTTCAAGCTCTCTCAAACCTCCAGCAAAAA
TCTGTTGAATGCAAGAGTACTCTCTGAAATTTTCAGCCCTATGCTTTTCAGATTCTCAGCAGCCAGCTCT
GATAATACTGAAAACCTCATAAAAGTTATAGAAATTTTAATCTCAACTGAATGGAATGAACGACAGCCTG
CACCAGCACTGCCTCCTAAACCACCAAAACCTACTACTGTAGCCAACAACGGTATGAATAACAATATGTC
CTTACAAGATGCTGAATGGTACTGGGGAGATATCTCGAGGGAAGAAGTGAATGAAAAACTTCGAGATACA
GCAGACGGGACCTTTTTGGTACGAGATGCGTCTACTAAAATGCATGGTGATTATACTCTTACACTAAGGA
AAGGGGGAAATAACAAATTAATCAAAATATTTCATCGAGATGGGAAATATGGCTTCTCTGACCCATTAAC
CTTCAGTTCTGTGGTTGAATTAATAAACCACTACCGGAATGAATCTCTAGCTCAGTATAATCCCAAATTG
GATGTGAAATTACTTTATCCAGTATCCAAATACCAACAGGATCAAGTTGTCAAAGAAGATAATATTGAAG
CTGTAGGGAAAAAATTACATGAATATAACACTCAGTTTCAAGAAAAAAGATTATATGAAGAATATACCCG
CACATCCCAGGAAATCCAAATGAAAAGGACAGCTATTGAAGCATTTAATGAAACCATAAAAATATTTGAA
GAACAGTGCCAGACCCAAGAGCGGTACAGCAAAGAATACATAGAAAAGTTTAAACGTGAAGGCAATGAGA
AAGAAATACAAAGGATTATGCATAATTATGATAAGTTGAAGTCTCGAATCAGTGAAATTATTGACAGTAG
AAGAAGATTGGAAGAAGACTTGAAGAAGCAGGCAGCTGAGTATCGAGAAATTGACAAACGTATGAACAGC
ATTAAACCAGACCTTATCCAGCTGAGAAAGACGAGAGACCAATACTTGATGTGGTTGACTCAAAAAGGTG
TTCGGCAAAAGAAGTTGAACGAGTGGTTGGGCAATGAAAACACTGAAGACCAATATTCACTGGTGGAAGA
TGATGAAGATTTGCCCCATCATGATGAGAAGACATGGAATGTTGGAAGCAGCAACCGAAACAAAGCTGAA
AACCTGTTGCGAGGGAAGCGAGATGGCACTTTTCTTGTCCGGGAGAGCAGTAAACAGGGCTGCTATGCCT
GCTCTGTAGTGGTGGACGGCGAAGTAAAGCATTGTGTCATAAACAAAACAGCAACTGGCTATGGCTTTGC
CGAGCCCTATAACTTGTACAGCTCTCTGAAAGAACTGGTGCTACATTACCAACACACCTCCCTTGTGCAG
CACAACGACTCCCTCAATGTCACACTAGCCTACCCAGTATATGCACAGCAGAGGCGATG
